>Addgene plasmid #146404 | pRSFDuetG-DmDCP1_328-366 (MCSII)-mut2_G | depositor full sequence | sequence record 288849 | Full Sequence
GGGGAATTGTGAGCGGATAACAATTCCCCTGTAGAAATAATTTTGTTTAACTTTAATAAGGAGATATACC
ATGGGCAGCAGCCATCACCATCATCACCACAGCGCGGGTCTGGAAGTTCTGTTCCAGGGGCCCCAGGATC
CGAATTCGAGCTCGGCGCGCCTGCAGGTCGACAAGCTTGCGGCCGCATAATGCTTAAGTCGAACAGAAAG
TAATCGTATTGTACACGGCCGCATAATCGAAATTAATACGACTCACTATAGGGGAATTGTGAGCGGATAA
CAATTCCCCATCTTAGTATATTAGTTAAGTATAAGAAGGAGATATACATAATATGTCCCCTATACTAGGT
TATTGGAAAATTAAGGGCCTTGTGCAACCCACTCGACTTCTTTTGGAATATCTTGAAGAAAAATATGAAG
AGCATTTGTATGAGCGCGATGAAGGTGATAAATGGCGAAACAAAAAGTTTGAATTGGGTTTGGAGTTTCC
CAATCTTCCTTATTATATTGATGGTGATGTTAAATTAACACAGTCTATGGCCATCATACGTTATATAGCT
GACAAGCACAACATGTTGGGTGGTTGTCCAAAAGAGCGTGCAGAGATTTCAATGCTTGAAGGAGCGGTTT
TGGATATTAGATACGGTGTTTCGAGAATTGCATATAGTAAAGACTTTGAAACTCTCAAAGTTGATTTTCT
TAGCAAGCTACCTGAAATGCTGAAAATGTTCGAAGATCGTTTATGTCATAAAACATATTTAAATGGTGAT
CATGTAACCCATCCTGACTTCATGTTGTATGACGCTCTTGATGTTGTTTTATACATGGACCCAATGTGCC
TGGATGCGTTCCCAAAATTAGTTTGTTTTAAAAAACGTATTGAAGCTATCCCACAAATTGATAAGTACTT
GAAATCCAGCAAGTATATAGCATGGCCTTTGCAGGGCTGGCAAGCCACGTTTGGTGGTGGCGACCATCCT
CCAAAATCGGATCTGGAAGTTCTGTTCCAGGGGCCCCAGCCACAGCAGCCACTGCTGAACTCGACGCAGT
TCGTCCAGGCCTTCTCCTACCTTCGCCAGAACGATAAGGAGTTTGAGAACAAGCTGCACAAGGCCTACCT
GAACGGCTGTTCCAATCTACTGCTGGACTAGGGTACCCTCGAGTCTGGTAAAGAAACCGCTGCTGCGAAA
TTTGAACGCCAGCACATGGACTCGTCTACTAGCGCAGCTTAATTAACCTAGGCTGCTGCCACCGCTGAGC
AATAACTAGCATAACCCCTTGGGGCCTCTAAACGGGTCTTGAGGGGTTTTTTGCTGAAACCTCAGGCATT
TGAGAAGCACACGGTCACACTGCTTCCGGTAGTCAATAAACCGGTAAACCAGCAATAGACATAAGCGGCT
ATTTAACGACCCTGCCCTGAACCGACGACAAGCTGACGACCGGGTCTCCGCAAGTGGCACTTTTCGGGGA
AATGTGCGCGGAACCCCTATTTGTTTATTTTTCTAAATACATTCAAATATGTATCCGCTCATGAATTAAT
TCTTAGAAAAACTCATCGAGCATCAAATGAAACTGCAATTTATTCATATCAGGATTATCAATACCATATT
TTTGAAAAAGCCGTTTCTGTAATGAAGGAGAAAACTCACCGAGGCAGTTCCATAGGATGGCAAGATCCTG
GTATCGGTCTGCGATTCCGACTCGTCCAACATCAATACAACCTATTAATTTCCCCTCGTCAAAAATAAGG
TTATCAAGTGAGAAATCACCATGAGTGACGACTGAATCCGGTGAGAATGGCAAAAGTTTATGCATTTCTT
TCCAGACTTGTTCAACAGGCCAGCCATTACGCTCGTCATCAAAATCACTCGCATCAACCAAACCGTTATT
CATTCGTGATTGCGCCTGAGCGAGACGAAATACGCGGTCGCTGTTAAAAGGACAATTACAAACAGGAATC
GAATGCAACCGGCGCAGGAACACTGCCAGCGCATCAACAATATTTTCACCTGAATCAGGATATTCTTCTA
ATACCTGGAATGCTGTTTTCCCGGGGATCGCAGTGGTGAGTAACCATGCATCATCAGGAGTACGGATAAA
ATGCTTGATGGTCGGAAGAGGCATAAATTCCGTCAGCCAGTTTAGTCTGACCATCTCATCTGTAACATCA
TTGGCAACGCTACCTTTGCCATGTTTCAGAAACAACTCTGGCGCATCGGGCTTCCCATACAATCGATAGA
TTGTCGCACCTGATTGCCCGACATTATCGCGAGCCCATTTATACCCATATAAATCAGCATCCATGTTGGA
ATTTAATCGCGGCCTAGAGCAAGACGTTTCCCGTTGAATATGGCTCATACTCTTCCTTTTTCAATATTAT
TGAAGCATTTATCAGGGTTATTGTCTCATGAGCGGATACATATTTGAATGTATTTAGAAAAATAAACAAA
TAGGCATGCAGCGCTCTTCCGCTTCCTCGCTCACTGACTCGCTACGCTCGGTCGTTCGACTGCGGCGAGC
GGTGTCAGCTCACTCAAAAGCGGTAATACGGTTATCCACAGAATCAGGGGATAAAGCCGGAAAGAACATG
TGAGCAAAAAGCAAAGCACCGGAAGAAGCCAACGCCGCAGGCGTTTTTCCATAGGCTCCGCCCCCCTGAC
GAGCATCACAAAAATCGACGCTCAAGCCAGAGGTGGCGAAACCCGACAGGACTATAAAGATACCAGGCGT
TTCCCCCTGGAAGCTCCCTCGTGCGCTCTCCTGTTCCGACCCTGCCGCTTACCGGATACCTGTCCGCCTT
TCTCCCTTCGGGAAGCGTGGCGCTTTCTCATAGCTCACGCTGTTGGTATCTCAGTTCGGTGTAGGTCGTT
CGCTCCAAGCTGGGCTGTGTGCACGAACCCCCCGTTCAGCCCGACCGCTGCGCCTTATCCGGTAACTATC
GTCTTGAGTCCAACCCGGTAAGACACGACTTATCGCCACTGGCAGCAGCCATTGGTAACTGATTTAGAGG
ACTTTGTCTTGAAGTTATGCACCTGTTAAGGCTAAACTGAAAGAACAGATTTTGGTGAGTGCGGTCCTCC
AACCCACTTACCTTGGTTCAAAGAGTTGGTAGCTCAGCGAACCTTGAGAAAACCACCGTTGGTAGCGGTG
GTTTTTCTTTATTTATGAGATGATGAATCAATCGGTCTATCAAGTCAACGAACAGCTATTCCGTTACTCT
AGATTTCAGTGCAATTTATCTCTTCAAATGTAGCACCTGAAGTCAGCCCCATACGATATAAGTTGTAATT
CTCATGTTAGTCATGCCCCGCGCCCACCGGAAGGAGCTGACTGGGTTGAAGGCTCTCAAGGGCATCGGTC
GAGATCCCGGTGCCTAATGAGTGAGCTAACTTACATTAATTGCGTTGCGCTCACTGCCCGCTTTCCAGTC
GGGAAACCTGTCGTGCCAGCTGCATTAATGAATCGGCCAACGCGCGGGGAGAGGCGGTTTGCGTATTGGG
CGCCAGGGTGGTTTTTCTTTTCACCAGTGAGACGGGCAACAGCTGATTGCCCTTCACCGCCTGGCCCTGA
GAGAGTTGCAGCAAGCGGTCCACGCTGGTTTGCCCCAGCAGGCGAAAATCCTGTTTGATGGTGGTTAACG
GCGGGATATAACATGAGCTGTCTTCGGTATCGTCGTATCCCACTACCGAGATGTCCGCACCAACGCGCAG
CCCGGACTCGGTAATGGCGCGCATTGCGCCCAGCGCCATCTGATCGTTGGCAACCAGCATCGCAGTGGGA
ACGATGCCCTCATTCAGCATTTGCATGGTTTGTTGAAAACCGGACATGGCACTCCAGTCGCCTTCCCGTT
CCGCTATCGGCTGAATTTGATTGCGAGTGAGATATTTATGCCAGCCAGCCAGACGCAGACGCGCCGAGAC
AGAACTTAATGGGCCCGCTAACAGCGCGATTTGCTGGTGACCCAATGCGACCAGATGCTCCACGCCCAGT
CGCGTACCGTCTTCATGGGAGAAAATAATACTGTTGATGGGTGTCTGGTCAGAGACATCAAGAAATAACG
CCGGAACATTAGTGCAGGCAGCTTCCACAGCAATGGCATCCTGGTCATCCAGCGGATAGTTAATGATCAG
CCCACTGACGCGTTGCGCGAGAAGATTGTGCACCGCCGCTTTACAGGCTTCGACGCCGCTTCGTTCTACC
ATCGACACCACCACGCTGGCACCCAGTTGATCGGCGCGAGATTTAATCGCCGCGACAATTTGCGACGGCG
CGTGCAGGGCCAGACTGGAGGTGGCAACGCCAATCAGCAACGACTGTTTGCCCGCCAGTTGTTGTGCCAC
GCGGTTGGGAATGTAATTCAGCTCCGCCATCGCCGCTTCCACTTTTTCCCGCGTTTTCGCAGAAACGTGG
CTGGCCTGGTTCACCACGCGGGAAACGGTCTGATAAGAGACACCGGCATACTCTGCGACATCGTATAACG
TTACTGGTTTCACATTCACCACCCTGAATTGACTCTCTTCCGGGCGCTATCATGCCATACCGCGAAAGGT
TTTGCGCCATTCGATGGTGTCCGGGATCTCGACGCTCTCCCTTATGCGACTCCTGCATTAGGAAATTAAT
ACGACTCACTATA
Features (pLannotate 1.2.2; 18 found; start..end, strand, type, name):
      3..27      +  protein_bind   lac operator: The lac repressor binds to the lac operator to inhibit transcription in E. coli. This inhibition can be relieved by adding lactose or isopropyl-β-D-thiogalactopyranoside (IPTG). lac repressor encoded by lacI
     42..64      +  RBS            RBS: efficient ribosome binding site from bacteriophage T7 gene 10 (Olins and Rangwala, 1989)
    244..262     +  promoter       T7 promoter: promoter for bacteriophage T7 RNA polymerase
    263..287     +  protein_bind   lac operator: The lac repressor binds to the lac operator to inhibit transcription in E. coli. This inhibition can be relieved by adding lactose or isopropyl-β-D-thiogalactopyranoside (IPTG). lac repressor encoded by lacI
    333..986     +  CDS            GST26_SCHJA: Experimental evidence at protein level: Swiss-Prot protein existence level 1. GST isoenzymes appear to play a central role in the parasite detoxification system. Other functions are also suspected including a role in increasing the solubility of haematin in the parasite gut. From Schistosoma japonicum (Blood fluke).
   1170..1211    +  CDS            S-Tag (fragment): affinity and epitope tag derived from pancreatic ribonuclease A
   1241..1258    +  CDS            SET1 (fragment): solubility-enhancement tag derived from T7 phage gene 10B
   1266..1313    +  terminator     T7 terminator: transcription terminator for bacteriophage T7 RNA polymerase
   1477..1534    +  promoter       AmpR promoter (fragment): bla
   1543..2358    -  CDS            KanR: aminoglycoside phosphotransferase; aph(3')-Ia; confers resistance to kanamycin in bacteria or G418 (Geneticin®) in eukaryotes
   2359..2450    -  promoter       AmpR promoter: bla
   2466..3215    -  rep_origin     RSF ori: Plasmids containing the RSF 1030 origin of replication can be propagated in E. coli cells that contain additional plasmids with compatible origins.
   3298..3362    -  CDS            TcR (fragment): tetracycline efflux protein; tet; confers resistance to tetracycline
   3377..3398    -  protein_bind   CAP binding site: CAP binding activates transcription in the presence of cAMP. E. coli catabolite activator protein
   3411..4493    -  CDS            lacI: lac repressor; lacI; The lac repressor binds to the lac operator to inhibit transcription in E. coli. This inhibition can be relieved by adding lactose or isopropyl-β-D-thiogalactopyranoside (IPTG).
   4494..4571    -  promoter       lacI promoter: lacI
   4579..4614    -  CDS            TcR (fragment): tetracycline efflux protein; tet; confers resistance to tetracycline
   4617..2       +  promoter       T7 promoter (across the origin): promoter for bacteriophage T7 RNA polymerase
