[The description below was written by a language model from this plasmid's Addgene catalogue record and pLannotate feature annotations shown in this document.]
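Description:
pRSFDuetG-DmDCP1_328-366 (MCSII)-mut2_G is a bacterial expression plasmid of about 4.6 kb for producing a mutated C-terminal fragment (residues 328–366) of the Drosophila melanogaster decapping factor DCP1 in E. coli. The catalogue lists the backbone as unknown, but the name and annotated features fit a Duet-type two-cassette vector. It carries the RSF1030 origin, which can coexist with plasmids bearing other compatible origins and so suits co-expression work, and a kanamycin resistance gene (aph(3')-Ia). A lacI gene with its own promoter supplies lac repressor. The short tetracycline-resistance and AmpR promoter fragments appear to be backbone remnants or annotation matches rather than functional markers.

Two T7 promoter/lac operator units are present, so transcription depends on T7 RNA polymerase and is induced by IPTG in a suitable host. The first unit, which spans the sequence origin, is followed by a T7 gene 10 ribosome binding site, and no coding sequence is annotated after it. The second unit drives a Schistosoma japonicum glutathione S-transferase (GST) open reading frame. The DCP1 fragment is not itself annotated, but the name places it in the second cloning site. It probably occupies the unannotated gap between GST and the S-tag fragment that lies upstream of the T7 terminator, which would make it an N-terminal GST fusion suitable for glutathione affinity purification and pull-downs. The record does not say which substitutions "mut2" denotes, whether a protease site follows GST, or whether the S-tag is in frame. The associated study concerns DCP1 trimerization in the assembly of metazoan decapping complexes, so this construct likely served as a mutant of that region for such analyses. The depositor sequence may be theoretical rather than verified.
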