Addgene plasmid #146404: pRSFDuetG-DmDCP1_328-366 (MCSII)-mut2_G
Purpose: Bacterial Expression of DmDCP1_328-366-mut2
Depositing lab: Elisa Izaurralde. Depositing organization: Max Planck Institute for Developmental Biology. Publication: DCP1 forms asymmetric trimers to assemble into active mRNA decapping complexes in metazoa. Tritschler F, Braun JE, Motz C, Igreja C, Haas G, Truffault V, Izaurralde E, Weichenrieder O. Proc Natl Acad Sci U S A. 2009 Dec 22. 106(51):21591-6. 10.1073/pnas.0909871106 PubMed 19966221.
Backbone
  Vector backbone: Unknown
  Vector type: Bacterial Expression
Growth in bacteria
  Bacterial resistance: Kanamycin, 50 μg/mL
  Growth temperature: 37°C
  Growth strain: DH5alpha
  Copy number: Low Copy
Gene/Insert
  Gene/Insert name: DmDCP1_328-366-mut2
  Species: D. melanogaster (fly)
  Entrez Gene: Dcp1 (a.k.a. anon-WO0118547.163, CG11183, Dcp-1, DCP1, Dcp1p, dDcp1, dDCP1, Dmel\CG11183)
  Cloning method: Unknown
Terms and licenses: Academic/Nonprofit Terms; Industry Terms: Not Available to Industry
Depositor comments: Plasmids from this collection were made available to the research community and donated after the lab closed. Please note that the sequence provided by the depositing laboratory may be theoretical/predicted or based on Sanger sequencing results. There may be discrepancies between sequencing results obtained by Addgene and the depositor sequence. If an Addgene verified sequence is not available, please contact before placing your order to request that our lab fully sequence the plasmid.
How to cite: pRSFDuetG-DmDCP1_328-366 (MCSII)-mut2_G was a gift from Elisa Izaurralde (Addgene plasmid # 146404 ; http://n2t.net/addgene:146404 ; RRID:Addgene_146404)
